Addgene plasmid #124217: mNG-mTq2
Purpose: Cytoplasmic mNeongreen mTurquoise2 tandem, ~60 % energy transfer. pNM043 - pSAV057-mNG-mTq2
Depositing lab: Tanneke den Blaauwen. Depositing organization: University of Amsterdam. Publication: Superfolder mTurquoise2(ox) optimized for the bacterial periplasm allows high efficiency in vivo FRET of cell division antibiotic targets. Meiresonne NY, Consoli E, Mertens LMY, Chertkova AO, Goedhart J, den Blaauwen T. Mol Microbiol. 2019 Apr;111(4):1025-1038. doi: 10.1111/mmi.14206. Epub 2019 Feb 28. PubMed 30648295.
Backbone
  Vector backbone: pSAV057
  Vector type: Bacterial Expression
Growth in bacteria
  Bacterial resistance: Chloramphenicol, 25 μg/mL
  Growth temperature: 37°C
  Growth strain: DH5alpha
  Growth instructions: Add 0.5% glucose to repress expression
  Copy number: Low Copy
Gene/Insert
  Gene/Insert name: mNG-mTq2 (alt name: pNM043)
Terms and licenses: Academic/Nonprofit Terms; Industry Terms: Not Available to Industry
Depositor comments: Please Note: mNeonGreen contains a M1-N9 amino acid deletion that allows for better expression
How to cite: mNG-mTq2 was a gift from Tanneke den Blaauwen (Addgene plasmid # 124217 ; http://n2t.net/addgene:124217 ; RRID:Addgene_124217)
