[The description below was written by a language model from this plasmid's Addgene catalogue record and pLannotate feature annotations shown in this document.]
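Description:
mNG-mTq2 (also recorded as pNM043) is a bacterial expression plasmid of about 5.8 kb built on the pSAV057 backbone. It produces a cytoplasmic tandem fusion of two fluorescent proteins in E. coli. The plasmid replicates from a p15A origin, which is compatible with ColE1-type plasmids and is listed in the record as low copy. It is selected with chloramphenicol through a cat gene driven by its own promoter. Several short annotated fragments (tet promoter, lacZα, f1 ori, IS1, bom, rop, RSF ori, AmpR promoter) appear to be non-functional remnants of the vector's construction history.

The expression cassette uses a partially annotated trc promoter followed by a lac operator. The plasmid also carries lacI under the lacIq promoter, so transcription is held off by lac repressor and can be induced with IPTG or lactose. The record additionally notes that glucose is used to repress expression. Downstream, the mNeonGreen coding sequence is followed almost immediately by mTurquoise2, giving a single polypeptide with only a very short linker. The depositor notes that mNeonGreen lacks residues M1 to N9, a deletion said to improve expression. The rrnB region, including the T1 and T2 terminators, ends the transcript. A short tag-like fragment is annotated after mTurquoise2, but the record does not state whether it is translated.

In this pair mTurquoise2 (cyan) serves as FRET donor and mNeonGreen (green/yellow) as acceptor. The tandem is reported to give roughly 60% energy transfer. Such a fused pair would typically serve as a positive control or calibration reference for in vivo FRET measurements, and the associated publication concerns FRET studies of bacterial cell division proteins.
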