Features (pLannotate 1.2.2; 23 found; start..end, strand, type, name):
    996..1013    +  promoter       tet promoter (fragment): E. coli promoter for tetracycline efflux protein gene
   1009..1110    -  CDS            yciV (fragment): RNAAM_ECOLI - Also known as trpH From Escherichia coli (strain K12).
   1189..1215    +  promoter       trc promoter (fragment): strong E. coli promoter; hybrid between the trp and lac UV5 promoters
   1223..1239    +  protein_bind   lac operator: The lac repressor binds to the lac operator to inhibit transcription in E. coli. This inhibition can be relieved by adding lactose or isopropyl-β-D-thiogalactopyranoside (IPTG). lac repressor encoded by lacI
   1260..1940    +  CDS            mNeonGreen: mNeonGreen is a basic (constitutively fluorescent) green/yellow fluorescent protein published in 2013, derived from Branchiostoma lanceolatum. It is reported to be a very rapidly-maturing monomer with moderate acid sensitivity.
   1947..2663    +  CDS            mTurquoise2: mTurquoise2 is a basic (constitutively fluorescent) cyan fluorescent protein published in 2012, derived from Aequorea victoria. It is reported to be a rapidly-maturing monomer with very low acid sensitivity.
   2729..2746    +  CDS            capTEV™ (fragment): composite tag for in vivo biotinylation, TEV protease cleavage, and 6xHis tagging
   2853..2968    +  ncRNA          5S rRNA: Accession: RF00001 - 5S ribosomal RNA
   2972..3058    +  terminator     rrnB T1 terminator: Escherichia coli rrnB; transcription terminator T1 from the E. coli rrnB gene
   3150..3177    +  terminator     rrnB T2 terminator: transcription terminator T2 from the E. coli rrnB gene
   3196..3239    +  promoter       AmpR promoter (fragment): bla
   3249..3267    -  promoter       T7 promoter: promoter for bacteriophage T7 RNA polymerase
   3270..3427    +  CDS            lacZα (fragment): LacZα fragment of β-galactosidase; lacZ fragment
   3432..3507    +  rep_origin     f1 ori (fragment) (sequence withheld): f1 bacteriophage origin of replication; arrow indicates direction of (+) strand synthesis
   3503..3645    -  mobile_element IS1 (fragment) (sequence partly withheld): prokaryotic transposable element IS1
   3766..3868    +  promoter       cat promoter: promoter of the E. coli cat gene encoding chloramphenicol acetyltransferase
   3869..4525    +  CDS            cat: CAT_ECOLX - Experimental evidence at protein level: Swiss-Prot protein existence level 1. This enzyme is an effector of chloramphenicol resistance in bacteria. From Escherichia coli. This protein is used as a marker in many commonly used cloning vectors, such as pACYC184.
   4589..5134    +  rep_origin     p15A ori: Plasmids containing the medium-copy-number p15A origin of replication can be propagated in E. coli cells that contain a second plasmid with the ColE1 origin.
   5222..5277    +  rep_origin     RSF ori (fragment): Plasmids containing the RSF 1030 origin of replication can be propagated in E. coli cells that contain additional plasmids with compatible origins.
   5376..5424    -  misc_feature   bom (fragment): basis of mobility region from pBR322
   5526..5566    -  CDS            rop (fragment): Rop protein, which maintains plasmids at low copy number; rop
   5610..5687    +  promoter       lacIq promoter: lacI (mutant); In the lacIq allele, a single base change in the promoter boosts expression of the lacI gene about 10-fold.
   5688..954     +  CDS            lacI (across the origin): lac repressor; lacI; The lac repressor binds to the lac operator to inhibit transcription in E. coli. This inhibition can be relieved by adding lactose or isopropyl-β-D-thiogalactopyranoside (IPTG).
>Addgene plasmid #124217 | mNG-mTq2 | addgene full sequence | sequence record 242468 | Addgene NGS Result
GAGCTGAATTACATTCCCAACCGCGTGGCACAACAACTGGCGGGCAAACAGTCGTTGCTGATTGGCGTTG
CCACCTCCAGTCTGGCCCTGCACGCGCCGTCGCAAATTGTCGCGGCGATTAAATCTCGCGCCGATCAACT
GGGTGCCAGCGTGGTGGTGTCGATGGTAGAACGAAGCGGCGTCGAAGCCTGTAAAGCGGCGGTGCACAAT
CTTCTCGCGCAACGCGTCAGTGGGCTGATCATTAACTATCCGCTGGATGACCAGGATGCCATTGCTGTGG
AAGCTGCCTGCACTAATGTTCCGGCGTTATTTCTTGATGTCTCTGACCAGACACCCATCAACAGTATTAT
TTTCTCCCATGAAGACGGTACGCGACTGGGCGTGGAGCATCTGGTCGCATTGGGTCACCAGCAAATCGCG
CTGTTAGCGGGCCCATTAAGTTCTGTCTCGGCGCGTCTGCGTCTGGCTGGCTGGCATAAATATCTCACTC
GCAATCAAATTCAGCCGATAGCGGAACGGGAAGGCGACTGGAGTGCCATGTCCGGTTTTCAACAAACCAT
GCAAATGCTGAATGAGGGCATCGTTCCCACTGCGATGCTGGTTGCCAACGATCAGATGGCGCTGGGCGCA
ATGCGCGCCATTACCGAGTCCGGGCTGCGCGTTGGTGCGGATATCTCGGTAGTGGGATACGACGATACCG
AAGACAGCTCATGTTATATCCCGCCGTTAACCACCATCAAACAGGATTTTCGCCTGCTGGGGCAAACCAG
CGTGGACCGCTTGCTGCAACTCTCTCAGGGCCAGGCGGTGAAGGGCAATCAGCTGTTGCCCGTCTCACTG
GTGAAAAGAAAAACCACCCTGGCGCCCAATACGCAAACCGCCTCTCCCCGCGCGTTGGCCGATTCATTAA
TGCAGCTGGCACGACAGGTTTCCCGACTGGAAAGCGGGCAGTGAGCGCAACGCAATTAATGTAAGTTAGC
GCGAATTGATCTGGTTTGACAGCTTATCATCGACTGCACGGTGCACCAATGCTTCTGGCGTCAGGCAGCC
ATCGGAAGCTGTGGTATGGCTGTGCAGGTCGTAAATCACTGCATAATTCGTGTCGCTCAAGGCGCACTCC
CGTTCTGGATAATGTTTTTTGCGCCGACATCATAACGGTTCTGGCAAATATTCTGAAATGAGCTGTTTAC
AATTAATCATCCGGCTCGTATAATGTGTGGAATTGTGAGCGGATAACAATTTCACACAGGAAACAGACCA
TGGCCTCTCTCCCAGCGACACATGAGTTACACATCTTTGGCTCCATCAACGGTGTGGACTTTGACATGGT
GGGTCAGGGCACCGGCAATCCAAATGATGGTTATGAGGAGTTAAACCTGAAGTCCACCAAGGGTGACCTC
CAGTTCTCCCCCTGGATTCTGGTCCCTCATATCGGGTATGGCTTCCATCAGTACCTGCCCTACCCTGACG
GGATGTCGCCTTTCCAGGCCGCGATGGTAGATGGCTCCGGATACCAAGTCCATCGCACAATGCAGTTTGA
AGATGGTGCCTCCCTTACTGTTAACTACCGCTACACCTACGAGGGAAGCCACATCAAAGGAGAGGCCCAG
GTGAAGGGGACTGGTTTCCCTGCTGACGGTCCTGTGATGACCAACTCGCTGACCGCTGCGGACTGGTGCA
GGTCGAAGAAGACTTACCCCAACGACAAAACCATCATCAGTACCTTTAAGTGGAGTTACACCACTGGAAA
TGGCAAGCGCTACCGGAGCACTGCGCGGACCACCTACACCTTTGCCAAGCCAATGGCGGCTAACTATCTG
AAGAACCAGCCGATGTACGTGTTCCGTAAGACGGAGCTCAAGCACTCCAAGACCGAGCTCAACTTCAAGG
AGTGGCAAAAGGCCTTTACCGATGTGATGGGCATGGACGAGCTGTACAAGGAATTGATGGTGAGCAAGGG
CGAGGAGCTGTTCACCGGGGTGGTGCCCATCCTGGTCGAGCTGGACGGCGACGTAAACGGCCACAAGTTC
AGCGTGTCCGGCGAGGGCGAGGGCGATGCCACCTACGGCAAGCTGACCCTGAAGTTCATCTGCACCACCG
GCAAGCTGCCCGTGCCCTGGCCCACCCTCGTGACCACCCTGTCCTGGGGCGTGCAGTGCTTCGCCCGCTA
CCCCGACCACATGAAGCAGCACGACTTCTTCAAGTCCGCCATGCCCGAAGGCTACGTCCAGGAGCGCACC
ATCTTCTTCAAGGACGACGGCAACTACAAGACCCGCGCCGAGGTGAAGTTCGAGGGCGACACCCTGGTGA
ACCGCATCGAGCTGAAGGGCATCGACTTCAAGGAGGACGGCAACATCCTGGGGCACAAGCTGGAGTACAA
CTACTTTAGCGACAACGTCTATATCACCGCCGACAAGCAGAAGAACGGCATCAAGGCCAACTTCAAGATC
CGCCACAACATCGAGGACGGCGGCGTGCAGCTCGCCGACCACTACCAGCAGAACACCCCCATCGGCGACG
GCCCCGTGCTGCTGCCCGACAACCACTACCTGAGCACCCAGTCCAAGCTGAGCAAAGACCCCAACGAGAA
GCGCGATCACATGGTCCTGCTGGAGTTCGTGACCGCCGCCGGGATCACTCTCGGCATGGACGAGCTGTAC
AAGGAATTCTAAAGCTTGGGCCCGAACAAAAACTCATCTCAGAAGAGGATCTGAATAGCGCCGTCGACCA
TCATCATCATCATCATTGAGTTTAAACGGTCTCCAGCTTGGCTGTTTTGGCGGATGAGAGAAGATTTTCA
GCCTGATACAGATTAAATCAGAACGCAGAAGCGGTCTGATAAAACAGAATTTGCCTGGCGGCAGTAGCGC
GGTGGTCCCACCTGACCCCATGCCGAACTCAGAAGTGAAACGCCGTAGCGCCGATGGTAGTGTGGGGTCT
CCCCATGCGAGAGTAGGGAACTGCCAGGCATCAAATAAAACGAAAGGCTCAGTCGAAAGACTGGGCCTTT
CGTTTTATCTGTTGTTTGTCGGTGAACGCTCTCCTGAGTAGGACAAATCCGCCGGGAGCGGATTTGAACG
TTGCGAAGCAACGGCCCGGAGGGTGGCGGGCAGGACGCCCGCCATAAACTGCCAGGCATCAAATTAAGCA
GAAGGCCATCCTGACGGATGGCCTTTTTGCGTTTCTACAAACTCTTTTGTTTATTTTTCTAAATACATTC
AAATATGTATCCGCTCATGCCAATTCGCCCTATAGTGAGTCGTATTACAATTCACTGGCCGTCGTTTTAC
AACGTCGTGACTGGGAAAACCCTGGCGTTACCCAACTTAATCGCCTTGCAGCACATCCCCCTTTCGCCAG
CTGGCGTAATAGCGAAGAGGCCCGCACCGATCGCCCTTCCCAACAGTTGCGCAGCCTGAATGGCGAATGG
G
[76 nt withheld, positions 3432-3507]
TGATGTCCGGCGGTGCTTTTGCCGTTACGCACCACCCCGTCAGTAGCTGAACAGGAGGGACAGCTGATAG
AAACAGAAGCCACTGGAGCACCTCAAAAACACCATCATACACTAAATCAGTAAGTTGGCAGCATCACCCG
ACGCACTTTGCGCCGAATAAATACCTGTGACGGAAGATCACTTCGCAGAATAAATAAATCCTGGTGTCCC
TGTTGATACCGGGAAGCCCTGGGCCAACTTTTGGCGAAAATGAGACGTTGATCGGCACGTAAGAGGTTCC
AACTTTCACCATAATGAAATAAGATCACTACCGGGCGTATTTTTTGAGTTATCGAGATTTTCAGGAGCTA
AGGAAGCTAAAATGGAGAAAAAAATCACTGGATATACCACCGTTGATATATCCCAATGGCATCGTAAAGA
ACATTTTGAGGCATTTCAGTCAGTTGCTCAATGTACCTATAACCAGACCGTTCAGCTGGATATTACGGCC
TTTTTAAAGACCGTAAAGAAAAATAAGCACAAGTTTTATCCGGCCTTTATTCACATTCTTGCCCGCCTGA
TGAATGCTCATCCGGAATTTCGTATGGCAATGAAAGACGGTGAGCTGGTGATATGGGATAGTGTTCACCC
TTGTTACACCGTTTTCCATGAGCAAACTGAAACGTTTTCATCGCTCTGGAGTGAATACCACGACGATTTC
CGGCAGTTTCTACACATATATTCGCAAGATGTGGCGTGTTACGGTGAAAACCTGGCCTATTTCCCTAAAG
GGTTTATTGAGAATATGTTTTTCGTCTCAGCCAATCCCTGGGTGAGTTTCACCAGTTTTGATTTAAACGT
GGCCAATATGGACAACTTCTTCGCCCCCGTTTTCACTATGGGCAAATATTATACGCAAGGCGACAAGGTG
CTGATGCCGCTGGCGATTCAGGTTCATCATGCCGTTTGTGATGGCTTCCATGTCGGCAGAATGCTTAATG
AATTACAACAGTACTGCGATGAGTGGCAGGGCGGGGCGTAATTTTTTTAAGGCAGTTATTGGTGCCTAGA
AATATTTTATCTGATTAATAAGATGATCTTCTTGAGATCGTTTTGGTCTGCGCGTAATCTCTTGCTCTGA
AAACGAAAAAACCGCCTTGCAGGGCGGTTTTTCGAAGGTTCTCTGAGCTACCAACTCTTTGAACCGAGGT
AACTGGCTTGGAGGAGCGCAGTCACCAAAACTTGTCCTTTCAGTTTAGCCTTAACCGGCGCATGACTTCA
AGACTAACTCCTCTAAATCAATTACCAGTGGCTGCTGCCAGTGGTGCTTTTGCATGTCTTTCCGGGTTGG
ACTCAAGACGATAGTTACCGGATAAGGCGCAGCGGTCGGACTGAACGGGGGGTTCGTGCATACAGTCCAG
CTTGGAGCGAACTGCCTACCCGGAACTGAGTGTCAGGCGTGGAATGAGACAAACGCGGCCATAACAGCGG
AATGACACCGGTAAACCGAAAGGCAGGAACAGGAGAGCGCACGAGGGAGCCGCCAGGGGGAAACGCCTGG
TATCTTTATAGTCCTGTCGGGTTTCGCCACCACTGATTTGAGCGTCAGATTTCGTGATGCTTGTCAGGGG
GGCGGAGCCTATGGAAAAACGGCTTTGCCGCGGCCCTCTCACTTCCCTGTTAAGTATCTTCCTGGCATCT
TCCAGGAAATCTCCGCCCCGTTCGTAAGCCATTTCCGCTCGCCGCAGTCGAACGACCGAGCGTAGCGAGT
CAGTGAGCGAGGAAGCGGAATATATCCTGTATCACATATTCTGCTGACGCACCGGTGCAGCCTTTTTTCT
CCTGCCACATGAAGCACTTCACTGACACCCTCATCAGTGCCAACATAGTAAGCCAGTATACACTCCGCTA
TCGCTACGTGACTGGGTCATGGCTGCGCCCCGACACCCGCCAACACCCGCTGACGCGCCCTGACGGGCTT
GTCTGCTCCCGGCATCCGCTTACAGACAAGCTGTGACCGTCTCCGGGAGCTGCATGTGTCAGAGGTTTTC
ACCGTCATCACCGAAACGCGCGAGGCAGCAGATCAATTCGCGCGCGAAGGCGAAGCGGCATGCATTTACG
TTGACACCATCGAATGGTGCAAAACCTTTCGCGGTATGGCATGATAGCGCCCGGAAGAGAGTCAATTCAG
GGTGGTGAATGTGAAACCAGTAACGTTATACGATGTCGCAGAGTATGCCGGTGTCTCTTATCAGACCGTT
TCCCGCGTGGTGAACCAGGCCAGCCACGTTTCTGCGAAAACGCGGGAAAAAGTGGAAGCGGCGATGGCG
